>Addgene plasmid #118204 | lentiSAMv2 rs7903146-guide3 | addgene full sequence | sequence record 240388 | Addgene NGS Result
GTTTTAGAGCTAGGCCAACATGAGGATCACCCATGTCTGCAGGGCCTAGCAAGTTAAAATAAGGCTAGTC
CGTTATCAACTTGGCCAACATGAGGATCACCCATGTCTGCAGGGCCAAGTGGCACCGAGTCGGTGCTTTT
TTTGGATCCTAGGTCTTGAAAGGAGTGGGAATTGGCTCCGGTGCCCGTCAGTGGGCAGAGCGCACATCGC
CCACAGTCCCCGAGAAGTTGGGGGGAGGGGTCGGCAATTGATCCGGTGCCTAGAGAAGGTGGCGCGGGGT
AAACTGGGAAAGTGATGTCGTGTACTGGCTCCGCCTTTTTCCCGAGGGTGGGGGAGAACCGTATATAAGT
GCAGTAGTCGCCGTGAACGTTCTTTTTCGCAACGGGTTTGCCGCCAGAACACAGGCGTACGGCCACCATG
AAAAGGCCGGCGGCCACGAAAAAGGCCGGCCAGGCAAAAAAGAAAAAGGACAAGAAGTACAGCATCGGCC
TGGCCATCGGCACCAACTCTGTGGGCTGGGCCGTGATCACCGACGAGTACAAGGTGCCCAGCAAGAAATT
CAAGGTGCTGGGCAACACCGACCGGCACAGCATCAAGAAGAACCTGATCGGAGCCCTGCTGTTCGACAGC
GGCGAAACAGCCGAGGCCACCCGGCTGAAGAGAACCGCCAGAAGAAGATACACCAGACGGAAGAACCGGA
TCTGCTATCTGCAAGAGATCTTCAGCAACGAGATGGCCAAGGTGGACGACAGCTTCTTCCACAGACTGGA
AGAGTCCTTCCTGGTGGAAGAGGATAAGAAGCACGAGCGGCACCCCATCTTCGGCAACATCGTGGACGAG
GTGGCCTACCACGAGAAGTACCCCACCATCTACCACCTGAGAAAGAAACTGGTGGACAGCACCGACAAGG
CCGACCTGCGGCTGATCTATCTGGCCCTGGCCCACATGATCAAGTTCCGGGGCCACTTCCTGATCGAGGG
CGACCTGAACCCCGACAACAGCGACGTGGACAAGCTGTTCATCCAGCTGGTGCAGACCTACAACCAGCTG
TTCGAGGAAAACCCCATCAACGCCAGCGGCGTGGACGCCAAGGCCATCCTGTCTGCCAGACTGAGCAAGA
GCAGACGGCTGGAAAATCTGATCGCCCAGCTGCCCGGCGAGAAGAAGAATGGCCTGTTCGGCAACCTGAT
TGCCCTGAGCCTGGGCCTGACCCCCAACTTCAAGAGCAACTTCGACCTGGCCGAGGATGCCAAACTGCAG
CTGAGCAAGGACACCTACGACGACGACCTGGACAACCTGCTGGCCCAGATCGGCGACCAGTACGCCGACC
TGTTTCTGGCCGCCAAGAACCTGTCCGACGCCATCCTGCTGAGCGACATCCTGAGAGTGAACACCGAGAT
CACCAAGGCCCCCCTGAGCGCCTCTATGATCAAGAGATACGACGAGCACCACCAGGACCTGACCCTGCTG
AAAGCTCTCGTGCGGCAGCAGCTGCCTGAGAAGTACAAAGAGATTTTCTTCGACCAGAGCAAGAACGGCT
ACGCCGGCTACATTGACGGCGGAGCCAGCCAGGAAGAGTTCTACAAGTTCATCAAGCCCATCCTGGAAAA
GATGGACGGCACCGAGGAACTGCTCGTGAAGCTGAACAGAGAGGACCTGCTGCGGAAGCAGCGGACCTTC
GACAACGGCAGCATCCCCCACCAGATCCACCTGGGAGAGCTGCACGCCATTCTGCGGCGGCAGGAAGATT
TTTACCCATTCCTGAAGGACAACCGGGAAAAGATCGAGAAGATCCTGACCTTCCGCATCCCCTACTACGT
GGGCCCTCTGGCCAGGGGAAACAGCAGATTCGCCTGGATGACCAGAAAGAGCGAGGAAACCATCACCCCC
TGGAACTTCGAGGAAGTGGTGGACAAGGGCGCTTCCGCCCAGAGCTTCATCGAGCGGATGACCAACTTCG
ATAAGAACCTGCCCAACGAGAAGGTGCTGCCCAAGCACAGCCTGCTGTACGAGTACTTCACCGTGTATAA
CGAGCTGACCAAAGTGAAATACGTGACCGAGGGAATGAGAAAGCCCGCCTTCCTGAGCGGCGAGCAGAAA
AAGGCCATCGTGGACCTGCTGTTCAAGACCAACCGGAAAGTGACCGTGAAGCAGCTGAAAGAGGACTACT
TCAAGAAAATCGAGTGCTTCGACTCCGTGGAAATCTCCGGCGTGGAAGATCGGTTCAACGCCTCCCTGGG
CACATACCACGATCTGCTGAAAATTATCAAGGACAAGGACTTCCTGGACAATGAGGAAAACGAGGACATT
CTGGAAGATATCGTGCTGACCCTGACACTGTTTGAGGACAGAGAGATGATCGAGGAACGGCTGAAAACCT
ATGCCCACCTGTTCGACGACAAAGTGATGAAGCAGCTGAAGCGGCGGAGATACACCGGCTGGGGCAGGCT
GAGCCGGAAGCTGATCAACGGCATCCGGGACAAGCAGTCCGGCAAGACAATCCTGGATTTCCTGAAGTCC
GACGGCTTCGCCAACAGAAACTTCATGCAGCTGATCCACGACGACAGCCTGACCTTTAAAGAGGACATCC
AGAAAGCCCAGGTGTCCGGCCAGGGCGATAGCCTGCACGAGCACATTGCCAATCTGGCCGGCAGCCCCGC
CATTAAGAAGGGCATCCTGCAGACAGTGAAGGTGGTGGACGAGCTCGTGAAAGTGATGGGCCGGCACAAG
CCCGAGAACATCGTGATCGAAATGGCCAGAGAGAACCAGACCACCCAGAAGGGACAGAAGAACAGCCGCG
AGAGAATGAAGCGGATCGAAGAGGGCATCAAAGAGCTGGGCAGCCAGATCCTGAAAGAACACCCCGTGGA
AAACACCCAGCTGCAGAACGAGAAGCTGTACCTGTACTACCTGCAGAATGGGCGGGATATGTACGTGGAC
CAGGAACTGGACATCAACCGGCTGTCCGACTACGATGTGGACCACATCGTGCCTCAGAGCTTTCTGAAGG
ACGACTCCATCGACAACAAGGTGCTGACCAGAAGCGACAAGGCCCGGGGCAAGAGCGACAACGTGCCCTC
CGAAGAGGTCGTGAAGAAGATGAAGAACTACTGGCGGCAGCTGCTGAACGCCAAGCTGATTACCCAGAGA
AAGTTCGACAATCTGACCAAGGCCGAGAGAGGCGGCCTGAGCGAACTGGATAAGGCCGGCTTCATCAAGA
GACAGCTGGTGGAAACCCGGCAGATCACAAAGCACGTGGCACAGATCCTGGACTCCCGGATGAACACTAA
GTACGACGAGAATGACAAGCTGATCCGGGAAGTGAAAGTGATCACCCTGAAGTCCAAGCTGGTGTCCGAT
TTCCGGAAGGATTTCCAGTTTTACAAAGTGCGCGAGATCAACAACTACCACCACGCCCACGACGCCTACC
TGAACGCCGTCGTGGGAACCGCCCTGATCAAAAAGTACCCTAAGCTGGAAAGCGAGTTCGTGTACGGCGA
CTACAAGGTGTACGACGTGCGGAAGATGATCGCCAAGAGCGAGCAGGAAATCGGCAAGGCTACCGCCAAG
TACTTCTTCTACAGCAACATCATGAACTTTTTCAAGACCGAGATTACCCTGGCCAACGGCGAGATCCGGA
AGCGGCCTCTGATCGAGACAAACGGCGAAACCGGGGAGATCGTGTGGGATAAGGGCCGGGATTTTGCCAC
CGTGCGGAAAGTGCTGAGCATGCCCCAAGTGAATATCGTGAAAAAGACCGAGGTGCAGACAGGCGGCTTC
AGCAAAGAGTCTATCCTGCCCAAGAGGAACAGCGATAAGCTGATCGCCAGAAAGAAGGACTGGGACCCTA
AGAAGTACGGCGGCTTCGACAGCCCCACCGTGGCCTATTCTGTGCTGGTGGTGGCCAAAGTGGAAAAGGG
CAAGTCCAAGAAACTGAAGAGTGTGAAAGAGCTGCTGGGGATCACCATCATGGAAAGAAGCAGCTTCGAG
AAGAATCCCATCGACTTTCTGGAAGCCAAGGGCTACAAAGAAGTGAAAAAGGACCTGATCATCAAGCTGC
CTAAGTACTCCCTGTTCGAGCTGGAAAACGGCCGGAAGAGAATGCTGGCCTCTGCCGGCGAACTGCAGAA
GGGAAACGAACTGGCCCTGCCCTCCAAATATGTGAACTTCCTGTACCTGGCCAGCCACTATGAGAAGCTG
AAGGGCTCCCCCGAGGATAATGAGCAGAAACAGCTGTTTGTGGAACAGCACAAGCACTACCTGGACGAGA
TCATCGAGCAGATCAGCGAGTTCTCCAAGAGAGTGATCCTGGCCGACGCTAATCTGGACAAAGTGCTGTC
CGCCTACAACAAGCACCGGGATAAGCCCATCAGAGAGCAGGCCGAGAATATCATCCACCTGTTTACCCTG
ACCAATCTGGGAGCCCCTGCCGCCTTCAAGTACTTTGACACCACCATCGACCGGAAGAGGTACACCAGCA
CCAAAGAGGTGCTGGACGCCACCCTGATCCACCAGAGCATCACCGGCCTGTACGAGACACGGATCGACCT
GTCTCAGCTGGGAGGCGACAGCGCTGGAGGAGGTGGAAGCGGAGGAGGAGGAAGCGGAGGAGGAGGTAGC
GGACCTAAGAAAAAGAGGAAGGTGGCGGCCGCTGGATCCGGACGGGCTGACGCATTGGACGATTTTGATC
TGGATATGCTGGGAAGTGACGCCCTCGATGATTTTGACCTTGACATGCTTGGTTCGGATGCCCTTGATGA
CTTTGACCTCGACATGCTCGGCAGTGACGCCCTTGATGATTTCGACCTGGACATGCTGATTAACTGTACA
GGCAGTGGAGAGGGCAGAGGAAGTCTGCTAACATGCGGTGACGTCGAGGAGAATCCTGGCCCAATGGCCA
AGCCTTTGTCTCAAGAAGAATCCACCCTCATTGAAAGAGCAACGGCTACAATCAACAGCATCCCCATCTC
TGAAGACTACAGCGTCGCCAGCGCAGCTCTCTCTAGCGACGGCCGCATCTTCACTGGTGTCAATGTATAT
CATTTTACTGGGGGACCTTGTGCAGAACTCGTGGTGCTGGGCACTGCTGCTGCTGCGGCAGCTGGCAACC
TGACTTGTATCGTCGCGATCGGAAATGAGAACAGGGGCATCTTGAGCCCCTGCGGACGGTGCCGACAGGT
GCTTCTCGATCTGCATCCTGGGATCAAAGCCATAGTGAAGGACAGTGATGGACAGCCGACGGCAGTTGGG
ATTCGTGAATTGCTGCCCTCTGGTTATGTGTGGGAGGGCTAAGAATTCGATATCAAGCTTATCGGTAATC
AACCTCTGGATTACAAAATTTGTGAAAGATTGACTGGTATTCTTAACTATGTTGCTCCTTTTACGCTATG
TGGATACGCTGCTTTAATGCCTTTGTATCATGCTATTGCTTCCCGTATGGCTTTCATTTTCTCCTCCTTG
TATAAATCCTGGTTGCTGTCTCTTTATGAGGAGTTGTGGCCCGTTGTCAGGCAACGTGGCGTGGTGTGCA
CTGTGTTTGCTGACGCAACCCCCACTGGTTGGGGCATTGCCACCACCTGTCAGCTCCTTTCCGGGACTTT
CGCTTTCCCCCTCCCTATTGCCACGGCGGAACTCATCGCCGCCTGCCTTGCCCGCTGCTGGACAGGGGCT
CGGCTGTTGGGCACTGACAATTCCGTGGTGTTGTCGGGGAAATCATCGTCCTTTCCTTGGCTGCTCGCCT
GTGTTGCCACCTGGATTCTGCGCGGGACGTCCTTCTGCTACGTCCCTTCGGCCCTCAATCCAGCGGACCT
TCCTTCCCGCGGCCTGCTGCCGGCTCTGCGGCCTCTTCCGCGTCTTCGCCTTCGCCCTCAGACGAGTCGG
ATCTCCCTTTGGGCCGCCTCCCCGCATCGATACCGTCGACCTCGAGACCTAGAAAAACATGGAGCAATCA
CAAGTAGCAATACAGCAGCTACCAATGCTGATTGTGCCTGGCTAGAAGCACAAGAGGAGGAGGAGGTGGG
TTTTCCAGTCACACCTCAGGTACCTTTAAGACCAATGACTTACAAGGCAGCTGTAGATCTTAGCCACTTT
TTAAAAGAAAAGGGGGGACTGGAAGGGCTAATTCACTCCCAACGAAGACAAGATATCCTTGATCTGTGGA
TCTACCACACACAAGGCTACTTCCCTGATTGGCAGAACTACACACCAGGGCCAGGGATCAGATATCCACT
GACCTTTGGATGGTGCTACAAGCTAGTACCAGTTGAGCAAGAGAAGGTAGAAGAAGCCAATGAAGGAGAG
AACACCCGCTTGTTACACCCTGTGAGCCTGCATGGGATGGATGACCCGGAGAGAGAAGTATTAGAGTGGA
GGTTTGACAGCCGCCTAGCATTTCATCACATGGCCCGAGAGCTGCATCCGGACTGTACTGGGTCTCTCTG
GTTAGACCAGATCTGAGCCTGGGAGCTCTCTGGCTAACTAGGGAACCCACTGCTTAAGCCTCAATAAAGC
TTGCCTTGAGTGCTTCAAGTAGTGTGTGCCCGTCTGTTGTGTGACTCTGGTAACTAGAGATCCCTCAGAC
CCTTTTAGTCAGTGTGGAAAATCTCTAGCAGGGCCCGTTTAAACCCGCTGATCAGCCTCGACTGTGCCTT
CTAGTTGCCAGCCATCTGTTGTTTGCCCCTCCCCCGTGCCTTCCTTGACCCTGGAAGGTGCCACTCCCAC
TGTCCTTTCCTAATAAAATGAGGAAATTGCATCGCATTGTCTGAGTAGGTGTCATTCTATTCTGGGGGGT
GGGGTGGGGCAGGACAGCAAGGGGGAGGATTGGGAAGACAATAGCAGGCATGCTGGGGATGCGGTGGGCT
CTATGGCTTCTGAGGCGGAAAGAACCAGCTGGGGCTCTAGGGGGTATCCCC
[124 nt withheld, positions 6912-7035]
C
[91 nt withheld, positions 7037-7127]
A
[49 nt withheld, positions 7129-7177]
CCTTTGACGTTGGAGTCCACGTTCTTT
[37 nt withheld, positions 7205-7241]
ACCCTATCTCGGTCTATTCTTTTGATTTATAAGGGATTTTGCCGATTTCGGCCTATTGGTTAAAAAATGA
GCTGATTTAACAAAAATTTAACGCGAATTAATTCTGTGGAATGTGTGTCAGTTAGGGTGTGGAAAGTCCC
CAGGCTCCCCAGCAGGCAGAAGTATGCAAAGCATGCATCTCAATTAGTCAGCAACCAGGTGTGGAAAGTC
CCCAGGCTCCCCAGCAGGCAGAAGTATGCAAAGCATGCATCTCAATTAGTCAGCAACCATAGTCCCGCCC
CTAACTCCGCCCATCCCGCCCCTAACTCCGCCCAGTTCCGCCCATTCTCCGCCCCATGGCTGACTAATTT
TTTTTATTTATGCAGAGGCCGAGGCCGCCTCTGCCTCTGAGCTATTCCAGAAGTAGTGAGGAGGCTTTTT
TGGAGGCCTAGGCTTTTGCAAAAAGCTCCCGGGAGCTTGTATATCCATTTTCGGATCTGATCAGCACGTG
TTGACAATTAATCATCGGCATAGTATATCGGCATAGTATAATACGACAAGGTGAGGAACTAAACCATGGC
CAAGTTGACCAGTGCCGTTCCGGTGCTCACCGCGCGCGACGTCGCCGGAGCGGTCGAGTTCTGGACCGAC
CGGCTCGGGTTCTCCCGGGACTTCGTGGAGGACGACTTCGCCGGTGTGGTCCGGGACGACGTGACCCTGT
TCATCAGCGCGGTCCAGGACCAGGTGGTGCCGGACAACACCCTGGCCTGGGTGTGGGTGCGCGGCCTGGA
CGAGCTGTACGCCGAGTGGTCGGAGGTCGTGTCCACGAACTTCCGGGACGCCTCCGGGCCGGCCATGACC
GAGATCGGCGAGCAGCCGTGGGGGCGGGAGTTCGCCCTGCGCGACCCGGCCGGCAACTGCGTGCACTTCG
TGGCCGAGGAGCAGGACTGACACGTGCTACGAGATTTCGATTCCACCGCCGCCTTCTATGAAAGGTTGGG
CTTCGGAATCGTTTTCCGGGACGCCGGCTGGATGATCCTCCAGCGCGGGGATCTCATGCTGGAGTTCTTC
GCCCACCCCAACTTGTTTATTGCAGCTTATAATGGTTACAAATAAAGCAATAGCATCACAAATTTCACAA
ATAAAGCATTTTTTTCACTGCATTCTAGTTGTGGTTTGTCCAAACTCATCAATGTATCTTATCATGTCTG
TATACCGTCGACCTCTAGCTAGAGCTTGGCGTAATCATGGTCATAGCTGTTTCCTGTGTGAAATTGTTAT
CCGCTCACAATTCCACACAACATACGAGCCGGAAGCATAAAGTGTAAAGCCTGGGGTGCCTAATGAGTGA
GCTAACTCACATTAATTGCGTTGCGCTCACTGCCCGCTTTCCAGTCGGGAAACCTGTCGTGCCAGCTGCA
TTAATGAATCGGCCAACGCGCGGGGAGAGGCGGTTTGCGTATTGGGCGCTCTTCCGCTTCCTCGCTCACT
GACTCGCTGCGCTCGGTCGTTCGGCTGCGGCGAGCGGTATCAGCTCACTCAAAGGCGGTAATACGGTTAT
CCACAGAATCAGGGGATAACGCAGGAAAGAACATGTGAGCAAAAGGCCAGCAAAAGGCCAGGAACCGTAA
AAAGGCCGCGTTGCTGGCGTTTTTCCATAGGCTCCGCCCCCCTGACGAGCATCACAAAAATCGACGCTCA
AGTCAGAGGTGGCGAAACCCGACAGGACTATAAAGATACCAGGCGTTTCCCCCTGGAAGCTCCCTCGTGC
GCTCTCCTGTTCCGACCCTGCCGCTTACCGGATACCTGTCCGCCTTTCTCCCTTCGGGAAGCGTGGCGCT
TTCTCATAGCTCACGCTGTAGGTATCTCAGTTCGGTGTAGGTCGTTCGCTCCAAGCTGGGCTGTGTGCAC
GAACCCCCCGTTCAGCCCGACCGCTGCGCCTTATCCGGTAACTATCGTCTTGAGTCCAACCCGGTAAGAC
ACGACTTATCGCCACTGGCAGCAGCCACTGGTAACAGGATTAGCAGAGCGAGGTATGTAGGCGGTGCTAC
AGAGTTCTTGAAGTGGTGGCCTAACTACGGCTACACTAGAAGAACAGTATTTGGTATCTGCGCTCTGCTG
AAGCCAGTTACCTTCGGAAAAAGAGTTGGTAGCTCTTGATCCGGCAAACAAACCACCGCTGGTAGCGGTG
GTTTTTTTGTTTGCAAGCAGCAGATTACGCGCAGAAAAAAAGGATCTCAAGAAGATCCTTTGATCTTTTC
TACGGGGTCTGACGCTCAGTGGAACGAAAACTCACGTTAAGGGATTTTGGTCATGAGATTATCAAAAAGG
ATCTTCACCTAGATCCTTTTAAATTAAAAATGAAGTTTTAAATCAATCTAAAGTATATATGAGTAAACTT
GGTCTGACAGTTACCAATGCTTAATCAGTGAGGCACCTATCTCAGCGATCTGTCTATTTCGTTCATCCAT
AGTTGCCTGACTCCCCGTCGTGTAGATAACTACGATACGGGAGGGCTTACCATCTGGCCCCAGTGCTGCA
ATGATACCGCGAGACCCACGCTCACCGGCTCCAGATTTATCAGCAATAAACCAGCCAGCCGGAAGGGCCG
AGCGCAGAAGTGGTCCTGCAACTTTATCCGCCTCCATCCAGTCTATTAATTGTTGCCGGGAAGCTAGAGT
AAGTAGTTCGCCAGTTAATAGTTTGCGCAACGTTGTTGCCATTGCTACAGGCATCGTGGTGTCACGCTCG
TCGTTTGGTATGGCTTCATTCAGCTCCGGTTCCCAACGATCAAGGCGAGTTACATGATCCCCCATGTTGT
GCAAAAAAGCGGTTAGCTCCTTCGGTCCTCCGATCGTTGTCAGAAGTAAGTTGGCCGCAGTGTTATCACT
CATGGTTATGGCAGCACTGCATAATTCTCTTACTGTCATGCCATCCGTAAGATGCTTTTCTGTGACTGGT
GAGTACTCAACCAAGTCATTCTGAGAATAGTGTATGCGGCGACCGAGTTGCTCTTGCCCGGCGTCAATAC
GGGATAATACCGCGCCACATAGCAGAACTTTAAAAGTGCTCATCATTGGAAAACGTTCTTCGGGGCGAAA
ACTCTCAAGGATCTTACCGCTGTTGAGATCCAGTTCGATGTAACCCACTCGTGCACCCAACTGATCTTCA
GCATCTTTTACTTTCACCAGCGTTTCTGGGTGAGCAAAAACAGGAAGGCAAAATGCCGCAAAAAAGGGAA
TAAGGGCGACACGGAAATGTTGAATACTCATACTCTTCCTTTTTCAATATTATTGAAGCATTTATCAGGG
TTATTGTCTCATGAGCGGATACATATTTGAATGTATTTAGAAAAATAAACAAATAGGGGTTCCGCGCACA
TTTCCCCGAAAAGTGCCACCTGACGTCGACGGATCGGGAGATCTCCCGATCCCCTATGGTGCACTCTCAG
TACAATCTGCTCTGATGCCGCATAGTTAAGCCAGTATCTGCTCCCTGCTTGTGTGTTGGAGGTCGCTGAG
TAGTGCGCGAGCAAAATTTAAGCTACAACAAGGCAAGGCTTGACCGACAATTGCATGAAGAATCTGCTTA
GGGTTAGGCGTTTTGCGCTGCTTCGCGATGTACGGGCCAGATATACGCGTTGACATTGATTATTGACTAG
TTATTAATAGTAATCAATTACGGGGTCATTAGTTCATAGCCCATATATGGAGTTCCGCGTTACATAACTT
ACGGTAAATGGCCCGCCTGGCTGACCGCCCAACGACCCCCGCCCATTGACGTCAATAATGACGTATGTTC
CCATAGTAACGCCAATAGGGACTTTCCATTGACGTCAATGGGTGGAGTATTTACGGTAAACTGCCCACTT
GGCAGTACATCAAGTGTATCATATGCCAAGTACGCCCCCTATTGACGTCAATGACGGTAAATGGCCCGCC
TGGCATTATGCCCAGTACATGACCTTATGGGACTTTCCTACTTGGCAGTACATCTACGTATTAGTCATCG
CTATTACCATGGTGATGCGGTTTTGGCAGTACATCAATGGGCGTGGATAGCGGTTTGACTCACGGGGATT
TCCAAGTCTCCACCCCATTGACGTCAATGGGAGTTTGTTTTGGCACCAAAATCAACGGGACTTTCCAAAA
TGTCGTAACAACTCCGCCCCATTGACGCAAATGGGCGGTAGGCGTGTACGGTGGGAGGTCTATATAAGCA
GCGCGTTTTGCCTGTACTGGGTCTCTCTGGTTAGACCAGATCTGAGCCTGGGAGCTCTCTGGCTAACTAG
GGAACCCACTGCTTAAGCCTCAATAAAGCTTGCCTTGAGTGCTTCAAGTAGTGTGTGCCCGTCTGTTGTG
TGACTCTGGTAACTAGAGATCCCTCAGACCCTTTTAGTCAGTGTGGAAAATCTCTAGCAGTGGCGCCCGA
ACAGGGACTTGAAAGCGAAAGGGAAACCAGAGGAGCTCTCTCGACGCAGGACTCGGCTTGCTGAAGCGCG
CACGGCAAGAGGCGAGGGGCGGCGACTGGTGAGTACGCCAAAAATTTTGACTAGCGGAGGCTAGAAGGAG
AGAGATGGGTGCGAGAGCGTCAGTATTAAGCGGGGGAGAATTAGATCGCGATGGGAAAAAATTCGGTTAA
GGCCAGGGGGAAAGAAAAAATATAAATTAAAACATATAGTATGGGCAAGCAGGGAGCTAGAACGATTCGC
AGTTAATCCTGGCCTGTTAGAAACATCAGAAGGCTGTAGACAAATACTGGGACAGCTACAACCATCCCTT
CAGACAGGATCAGAAGAACTTAGATCATTATATAATACAGTAGCAACCCTCTATTGTGTGCATCAAAGGA
TAGAGATAAAAGACACCAAGGAAGCTTTAGACAAGATAGAGGAAGAGCAAAACAAAAGTAAGACCACCGC
ACAGCAAGCGGCCGCTGATCTTCAGACCTGGAGGAGGAGATATGAGGGACAATTGGAGAAGTGAATTATA
TAAATATAAAGTAGTAAAAATTGAACCATTAGGAGTAGCACCCACCAAGGCAAAGAGAAGAGTGGTGCAG
AGAGAAAAAAGAGCAGTGGGAATAGGAGCTTTGTTCCTTGGGTTCTTGGGAGCAGCAGGAAGCACTATGG
GCGCAGCGTCAATGACGCTGACGGTACAGGCCAGACAATTATTGTCTGGTATAGTGCAGCAGCAGAACAA
TTTGCTGAGGGCTATTGAGGCGCAACAGCATCTGTTGCAACTCACAGTCTGGGGCATCAAGCAGCTCCAG
GCAAGAATCCTGGCTGTGGAAAGATACCTAAAGGATCAACAGCTCCTGGGGATTTGGGGTTGCTCTGGAA
AACTCATTTGCACCACTGCTGTGCCTTGGAATGCTAGTTGGAGTAATAAATCTCTGGAACAGATTTGGAA
TCACACGACCTGGATGGAGTGGGACAGAGAAATTAACAATTACACAAGCTTAATACACTCCTTAATTGAA
GAATCGCAAAACCAGCAAGAAAAGAATGAACAAGAATTATTGGAATTAGATAAATGGGCAAGTTTGTGGA
ATTGGTTTAACATAACAAATTGGCTGTGGTATATAAAATTATTCATAATGATAGTAGGAGGCTTGGTAGG
TTTAAGAATAGTTTTTGCTGTACTTTCTATAGTGAATAGAGTTAGGCAGGGATATTCACCATTATCGTTT
CAGACCCACCTCCCAACCCCGAGGGGACCCGACAGGCCCGAAGGAATAGAAGAAGAAGGTGGAGAGAGAG
ACAGAGACAGATCCATTCGATTAGTGAACGGATCGGCACTGCGTGCGCCAATTCTGCAGACAAATGGCAG
TATTCATCCACAATTTTAAAAGAAAAGGGGGGATTGGGGGGTACAGTGCAGGGGAAAGAATAGTAGACAT
AATAGCAACAGACATACAAACTAAAGAATTACAAAAACAAATTACAAAAATTCAAAATTTTCGGGTTTAT
TACAGGGACAGCAGAGATCCAGTTTGGTTAATTAGCTAGCGAGGGCCTATTTCCCATGATTCCTTCATAT
TTGCATATACGATACAAGGCTGTTAGAGAGATAATTGGAATTAATTTGACTGTAAACACAAAGATATTAG
TACAAAATACGTGACGTAGAAAGTAATAATTTCTTGGGTAGTTTGCAGTTTTAAAATTATGTTTTAAAAT
GGACTATCATATGCTTACCGTAACTTGAAAGTATTTCGATTTCTTGGCTTTATATATCTTGTGGAAAGGA
CGAAACACCGACGAGAAACCACAGTTACA
Features (pLannotate 1.2.2; 38 found; start..end, strand, type, name):
     18..36      +  misc_RNA       MS2 stem loop: stem loop that binds the bacteriophage MS2 coat protein
     47..83      +  misc_RNA       gRNA scaffold (fragment): guide RNA scaffold for the Streptococcus pyogenes CRISPR/Cas9 system
     88..106     +  misc_RNA       MS2 stem loop: stem loop that binds the bacteriophage MS2 coat protein
    117..136     +  misc_RNA       gRNA scaffold (fragment): guide RNA scaffold for the Streptococcus pyogenes CRISPR/Cas9 system
    149..167     +  CDS            small t antigen (fragment): SV40 (simian virus 40) small t antigen
    193..404     +  promoter       EF-1α core promoter: core promoter for human elongation factor EF-1α
    421..468     +  CDS            nucleoplasmin NLS: bipartite nuclear localization signal from nucleoplasmin
    468..4569    +  CDS            dCas9 (fragment): catalytically dead mutant of the Cas9 endonuclease from the Streptococcus pyogenes Type II CRISPR/Cas system RNA-guided DNA-binding protein that lacks endonuclease activity due to the D10A mutation in the RuvC catalytic domain and the N863A mutation in the HNH catalytic domain
   4894..5292    +  CDS            BSD: blasticidin S deaminase; Aspergillus terreus BSD; confers resistance to blasticidin
   5293..5314    +  misc_feature   MCS (fragment): pBluescript multiple cloning site
   5317..5905    +  misc_feature   WPRE: woodchuck hepatitis virus posttranscriptional regulatory element
   5842..6423    +  CDS            nef (fragment): NEF_HV1H2 - Experimental evidence at protein level: Swiss-Prot protein existence level 1. Extracellular Nef protein targets CD4(+) T-lymphocytes for apoptosis by interacting with CXCR4 surface receptors. From Human immunodeficiency virus type 1 group M subtype B (isolate HXB2) (HIV-1).
   6430..6610    +  LTR            5' LTR (truncated): truncated 5' long terminal repeat (LTR) from HIV-1
   6642..6866    +  polyA_signal   bGH poly(A) signal: bovine growth hormone polyadenylation signal
   6870..6891    +  promoter       SV40 promoter (fragment): SV40 enhancer and early promoter
   6912..7340    +  rep_origin     f1 ori (sequence partly withheld): f1 bacteriophage origin of replication; arrow indicates direction of (+) strand synthesis
   7354..7683    +  promoter       SV40 promoter: SV40 enhancer and early promoter
   7731..7778    +  promoter       EM7 promoter: synthetic bacterial promoter&nbsp
   7797..8171    +  CDS            BleoR: antibiotic-binding protein; Sh ble from Streptoalloteichus hindustanus; confers resistance to bleomycin, phleomycin, and Zeocin™
   8181..8306    +  CDS            ble (fragment): BLE_KLEPN - Experimental evidence at protein level: Swiss-Prot protein existence level 1. Binding protein with a strong affinity to the bleomycin family of antibiotics. Binds to CL990; an antimitotic-antibiotic compound. From Klebsiella pneumoniae.
   8301..8422    +  polyA_signal   SV40 poly(A) signal: SV40 polyadenylation signal
   8493..8515    -  protein_bind   lac operator (fragment): The lac repressor binds to the lac operator to inhibit transcription in E. coli. This inhibition can be relieved by adding lactose or isopropyl-β-D-thiogalactopyranoside (IPTG). lac repressor encoded by lacI
   8519..8549    -  promoter       lac promoter: promoter for the E. coli lac operon
   8564..8585    -  protein_bind   CAP binding site: CAP binding activates transcription in the presence of cAMP. E. coli catabolite activator protein
   8598..8690    -  CDS            lacI (fragment): lac repressor; lacI; The lac repressor binds to the lac operator to inhibit transcription in E. coli. This inhibition can be relieved by adding lactose or isopropyl-β-D-thiogalactopyranoside (IPTG).
   8873..9461    -  rep_origin     ori: high-copy-number ColE1/pMB1/pBR322/pUC origin of replication
   9632..10492   -  CDS            AmpR: β-lactamase; bla; confers resistance to ampicillin, carbenicillin, and related antibiotics
  10493..10597   -  promoter       AmpR promoter: bla
  10656..10708   -  misc_feature   bom (fragment): basis of mobility region from pBR322
  10863..11242   +  enhancer       CMV enhancer: human cytomegalovirus immediate early enhancer
  11243..11442   +  promoter       CMV promoter: human cytomegalovirus (CMV) immediate early promoter
  11460..11640   +  LTR            5' LTR (truncated): truncated 5' long terminal repeat (LTR) from HIV-1
  11687..11812   +  misc_feature   HIV-1 Ψ: packaging signal of human immunodeficiency virus type 1
  11796..12159   +  CDS            HIV-1 gag (fragment): gag protein from human immunodeficiency virus 1; gag
  12305..12538   +  misc_feature   RRE: The Rev response element (RRE) of HIV-1 allows for Rev-dependent mRNA export from the nucleus to the cytoplasm.
  12915..13015   +  CDS            Rev (fragment): human immunodeficiency virus 1 (HIV-1) Rev protein; rev; enhances nuclear export of unspliced and incompletely spliced viral mRNAs
  13065..13182   +  misc_feature   cPPT/CTS: central polypurine tract and central termination sequence of HIV-1
  13232..13472   +  promoter       U6 promoter: RNA polymerase III promoter for human U6 snRNA
