[The description below was written by a language model from this plasmid's Addgene catalogue record and pLannotate feature annotations shown in this document.]
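Description:
lentiSAMv2 rs7903146-guide3 is a lentiviral CRISPR activation plasmid of about 13.5 kb, built on the lentiSAMv2 backbone. It carries a single guide RNA directed at a human pancreatic islet enhancer that contains the type 2 diabetes-associated variant rs7903146 at the TCF7L2 GWAS locus. It is propagated in E. coli through a high-copy ColE1/pUC-type origin with ampicillin selection, and an f1 origin is also present. The recombination-deficient strain Stbl3 is the recorded host, as is usual for plasmids with repeated LTRs. The viral framework is that of an HIV-1-based transfer vector. A CMV enhancer/promoter drives a truncated 5' LTR, followed by the Ψ packaging signal, a gag fragment, the RRE for Rev-dependent export and the cPPT/CTS. A WPRE and a second truncated LTR close the proviral unit. Outside the LTRs, the backbone also holds an SV40/EM7-driven BleoR cassette.

The payload consists of two expression units. A human U6 promoter transcribes the guide in an S. pyogenes scaffold modified with two MS2 stem loops, which can recruit MS2 coat protein-fused activator domains supplied from a separate construct. Downstream, the EF-1α core promoter drives NLS-tagged catalytically dead Cas9. The catalogue entry describes this as fused to VP64 and linked through a 2A peptide to blasticidin S deaminase. The annotation detects dCas9 and BSD but does not explicitly call the VP64 or 2A segments, which presumably lie in the unannotated gap between them. Transduced mammalian cells are selected with blasticidin. The construct is used to test whether activating this enhancer alters expression of candidate target genes.
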