Addgene plasmid #118204: lentiSAMv2 rs7903146-guide3
Purpose: CRISPR-mediated activation of human islet enhancer containing T2D-associated variant rs7903146 (TCF7L2 GWAS locus)
Depositing lab: Jorge Ferrer. Depositing organization: Imperial College London. Publication: Human pancreatic islet three-dimensional chromatin architecture provides insights into the genetics of type 2 diabetes. Miguel-Escalada I, Bonas-Guarch S, Cebola I, Ponsa-Cobas J, Mendieta-Esteban J, Atla G, Javierre BM, Rolando DMY, Farabella I, Morgan CC, Garcia-Hurtado J, Beucher A, Moran I, Pasquali L, Ramos-Rodriguez M, Appel EVR, Linneberg A, Gjesing AP, Witte DR, Pedersen O, Grarup N, Ravassard P, Torrents D, Mercader JM, Piemonti L, Berney T, de Koning EJP, Kerr-Conte J, Pattou F, Fedko IO, Groop L, Prokopenko I, Hansen T, Marti-Renom MA, Fraser P, Ferrer J. Nat Genet. 2019 Jun 28. pii: 10.1038/s41588-019-0457-0. doi: 10.1038/s41588-019-0457-0. PubMed 31253982.
Backbone
  Vector backbone: lentiSAMv2
  Backbone manufacturer: Feng Zhang (Addgene #75112)
  Vector type: Mammalian Expression, Lentiviral, CRISPR
  Selectable markers: Blasticidin
Growth in bacteria
  Bacterial resistance: Ampicillin, 100 μg/mL
  Growth temperature: 37°C
  Growth strain: Stbl3
  Copy number: High Copy
Gene/Insert
  Gene/Insert name: dCas9-VP64-2A-BlastR
  gRNA/shRNA sequence: ACGAGAAACCACAGTTACA
  Species: H. sapiens (human)
  Promoter: EF1a core and U6
  Cloning method: Restriction Enzyme; 5′ cloning site Unknown (destroyed during cloning); 3′ cloning site Unknown (destroyed during cloning)
  Sequencing primers: 5′ GATCCGCCACCATGGATGC
Terms and licenses: Academic/Nonprofit Terms; Industry Terms: Not Available to Industry
Depositor comments: Please visit https://www.biorxiv.org/content/early/2018/08/27/400291 for bioRxiv preprint.
How to cite: lentiSAMv2 rs7903146-guide3 was a gift from Jorge Ferrer (Addgene plasmid # 118204 ; http://n2t.net/addgene:118204 ; RRID:Addgene_118204)
