>Addgene plasmid #118204 | lentiSAMv2 rs7903146-guide3 | depositor partial sequence | sequence record 223311 | Guide RNA, MS2 stem loops
NNNNNNNNNNNNTNNNNNNNNGNNNNNNNNNNNNGAANCACCGACGAGAAACCACAGTTACAGTTTTAGA
GCTAGGCCAACATGAGGATCACCCATGTCTGCAGGGCCTAGCAAGTTAAAATAAGGCTAGTCCGTTATCA
ACTTGGCCAACATGAGGATCACCCATGTCTGCAGGGCCAAGTGGCACCGAGTCGGTGCTTTTTTTGGATC
CTAGGTCTTGAAAGGAGTGGGAATTGGCTCCGGTGCCCGTCAGTGGGCAGAGCGCACATCGCCCACAGTC
CCCGAGAAGTTGGGGGGAGGGGTCGGNANTTGATCCGGTGCCTAGAGAAGGTGGCGCGNNGTAANNTGNN
NNNNNNNNNNNNNGNNNNGNCTCCGNNNTTNNCNNNATGGTNNNNNANGACNNNNNNNANNNNNNNNNNN
GTTGNGNNNGNNNNNNNANNNNNANGNNNATNNCNNNNNCNGCAAGNTNAGNNTGANNTTCNTCTGNNNA
NCNNNNANNTNNCCGTGNNNTGNNNNTNNNTNNNNNNNNCCTTNNNNNNCNGNNNNNNNNGNNNNNNNNN
NTANNNCNACCACATGAANCANNNCGACNTCNNCNNTCNNNNNTGCCCNANNNNNNCNTNNNNNANNGGC
ANNNNNNTNNNNNNNGANNANNNNNNNTNNNNGAGCCNNNNNNNANNTGNNNNNCNNNNNNNACNNNCNN
NNNNANNNNNNTCNNNNTNANNGNNATCNNANNNNNNNGNNNANNGNNNCNNNNNNGGGGCANNNNNNTN
NGNNNANNNNANNNNNNNNNNNANGTCNANNNNANNNNCNANNNNTNNTNNNNACGGNNTNNNNNNNNNN
NNNNNNNANNCNNNANAANATNNNNANNNNNNNNNTGCNNNNTCNNCNANNNTTNNNNGTNNNNNNNNNN
NTNNNNNNANTNNNNNNNNNTANTGNNNNNNNNCNNNTANCTNNANGTANNNNNNNNCNNNNNNAANNNN
NNCNNNNNNNANNNANNNTCTCNTNNNCTNNNNNNNNNNNNNNNNNGNNNANNNNGANNNNNNNTAN
